>Addgene plasmid #131123 | pGAN101 | addgene full sequence | sequence record 256137 | Addgene NGS Result
AGCTTGGCAGCAACAGGACTAGGATGAGTAGCAGCACGTTCCTTATATGTAGCTTTCGACATGATTTATC
TTCGTTTCCTGCAGGTTTTTGTTCTGTGCAGTTGGGTTAAGAATACTGGGCAATTTCATGTTTCTTCAAC
ACTACATATGCGTATATATACCAATCTAAGTCTGTGCTCCTTCCTTCGTTCTTCCTTCTGTTCGGAGATT
ACCGAATCAAAAAAATTTCAAGGAAACCGAAATCAAAAAAAAGAATAAAAAAAAAATGATGAATTGAAAA
GGTGGTATGGTGCACTCTCAGTACAATCTGCTCTGATGCCGCATAGTTAAGCCAGCCCCGACACCCGCCA
ACACCCGCTGACGCGCCCTGACGGGCTTGTCTGCTCCCGGCATCCGCTTACAGACAAGCTGTGACCGTCT
CCGGGAGCTGCATGTGTCAGAGGTTTTCACCGTCATCACCGAAACGCGCGAGACGAAAGGGCCTCGTGAT
ACGCCTATTTTTATAGGTTAATGTCATGATAATAATGGTTTCTTAGTATGATCCAATATCAAAGGAAATG
ATAGCATTGAAGGATGAGACTAATCCAATTGAGGAGTGGCAGCATATAGAACAGCTAAAGGGTAGTGCTG
AAGGAAGCATACGATACCCCGCATGGAATGGGATAATATCACAGGAGGTACTAGACTACCTTTCATCCTA
CATAAATAGACGCATATAAGTACGCATTTAAGCATAAACACGCACTATGCCGTTCTTCTCATGTATATAT
ATATACAGGCAACACGCAGATATAGGTGCGACGTGAACAGTGAGCTGTATGTGCGCAGCTCGCGTTGCAT
TTTCGGAAGCGCTCGTTTTCGGAAACGCTTTGAAGTTCCTATTCCGAAGTTCCTATTCTCTAGAAAGTAT
AGGAACTTCAGAGCGCTTTTGAAAACCAAAAGCGCTCTGAAGACGCACTTTCAAAAAACCAAAAACGCAC
CGGACTGTAACGAGCTACTAAAATATTGCGAATACCGCTTCCACAAACATTGCTCAAAAGTATCTCTTTG
CTATATATCTCTGTGCTATATCCCTATATAACCTACCCATCCACCTTTCGCTCCTTGAACTTGCATCTAA
ACTCGACCTCTACATTTTTTATGTTTATCTCTAGTATTACTCTTTAGACAAAAAAATTGTAGTAAGAACT
ATTCATAGAGTGAATCGAAAACAATACGAAAATGTAAACATTTCCTATACGTAGTATATAGAGACAAAAT
AGAAGAAACCGTTCATAATTTTCTGACCAATGAAGAATCATCAACGCTATCACTTTCTGTTCACAAAGTA
TGCGCAATCCACATCGGTATAGAATATAATCGGGGATGCCTTTATCTTGAAAAAATGCACCCGCAGCTTC
GCTAGTAATCAGTAAACGCGGGAAGTGGAGTCAGGCTTTTTTTATGGAAGAGAAAATAGACACCAAAGTA
GCCTTCTTCTAACCTTAACGGACCTACAGTGCAAAAAGTTATCAAGAGACTGCATTATAGAGCGCACAAA
GGAGAAAAAAAGTAATCTAAGATGCTTTGTTAGAAAAATAGCGCTCTCGGGATGCATTTTTGTAGAACAA
AAAAGAAGTATAGATTCTTTGTTGGTAAAATAGCGCTCTCGCGTTGCATTTCTGTTCTGTAAAAATGCAG
CTCAGATTCTTTGTTTGAAAAATTAGCGCTCTCGCGTTGCATTTTTGTTTTACAAAAATGAAGCACAGAT
TCTTCGTTGGTAAAATAGCGCTTTCGCGTTGCATTTCTGTTCTGTAAAAATGCAGCTCAGATTCTTTGTT
TGAAAAATTAGCGCTCTCGCGTTGCATTTTTGTTCTACAAAATGAAGCACAGATGCTTCGTTCAGGTGGC
ACTTTTCGGGGAAATGTGCGCGGAACCCCTATTTGTTTATTTTTCTAAATACATTCAAATATGTATCCGC
TCATGAGACAATAACCCTGATAAATGCTTCAATAATATTGAAAAAGGAAGAGTATGAGTATTCAACATTT
CCGTGTCGCCCTTATTCCCTTTTTTGCGGCATTTTGCCTTCCTGTTTTTGCTCACCCAGAAACGCTGGTG
AAAGTAAAAGATGCTGAAGATCAGTTGGGTGCACGAGTGGGTTACATCGAACTGGATCTCAACAGCGGTA
AGATCCTTGAGAGTTTTCGCCCCGAAGAACGTTTTCCAATGATGAGCACTTTTAAAGTTCTGCTATGTGG
CGCGGTATTATCCCGTATTGACGCCGGGCAAGAGCAACTCGGTCGCCGCATACACTATTCTCAGAATGAC
TTGGTTGAGTACTCACCAGTCACAGAAAAGCATCTTACGGATGGCATGACAGTAAGAGAATTATGCAGTG
CTGCCATAACCATGAGTGATAACACTGCGGCCAACTTACTTCTGACAACGATCGGAGGACCGAAGGAGCT
AACCGCTTTTTTGCACAACATGGGGGATCATGTAACTCGCCTTGATCGTTGGGAACCGGAGCTGAATGAA
GCCATACCAAACGACGAGCGTGACACCACGATGCCTGTAGCAATGGCAACAACGTTGCGCAAACTATTAA
CTGGCGAACTACTTACTCTAGCTTCCCGGCAACAATTAATAGACTGGATGGAGGCGGATAAAGTTGCAGG
ACCACTTCTGCGCTCGGCCCTTCCGGCTGGCTGGTTTATTGCTGATAAATCTGGAGCCGGTGAGCGTGGG
TCTCGCGGTATCATTGCAGCACTGGGGCCAGATGGTAAGCCCTCCCGTATCGTAGTTATCTACACGACGG
GGAGTCAGGCAACTATGGATGAACGAAATAGACAGATCGCTGAGATAGGTGCCTCACTGATTAAGCATTG
GTAACTGTCAGACCAAGTTTACTCATATATACTTTAGATTGATTTAAAACTTCATTTTTAATTTAAAAGG
ATCTAGGTGAAGATCCTTTTTGATAATCTCATGACCAAAATCCCTTAACGTGAGTTTTCGTTCCACTGAG
CGTCAGACCCCGTAGAAAAGATCAAAGGATCTTCTTGAGATCCTTTTTTTCTGCGCGTAATCTGCTGCTT
GCAAACAAAAAAACCACCGCTACCAGCGGTGGTTTGTTTGCCGGATCAAGAGCTACCAACTCTTTTTCCG
AAGGTAACTGGCTTCAGCAGAGCGCAGATACCAAATACTGTTCTTCTAGTGTAGCCGTAGTTAGGCCACC
ACTTCAAGAACTCTGTAGCACCGCCTACATACCTCGCTCTGCTAATCCTGTTACCAGTGGCTGCTGCCAG
TGGCGATAAGTCGTGTCTTACCGGGTTGGACTCAAGACGATAGTTACCGGATAAGGCGCAGCGGTCGGGC
TGAACGGGGGGTTCGTGCACACAGCCCAGCTTGGAGCGAACGACCTACACCGAACTGAGATACCTACAGC
GTGAGCTATGAGAAAGCGCCACGCTTCCCGAAGGGAGAAAGGCGGACAGGTATCCGGTAAGCGGCAGGGT
CGGAACAGGAGAGCGCACGAGGGAGCTTCCAGGGGGAAACGCCTGGTATCTTTATAGTCCTGTCGGGTTT
CGCCACCTCTGACTTGAGCGTCGATTTTTGTGATGCTCGTCAGGGGGGCGGAGCCTATGGAAAAACGCCA
GCAACGCGGCCTTTTTACGGTTCCTGGCCTTTTGCTGGCCTTTTGCTCACATGTTCTTTCCTGCGTTATC
CCCTGATTCTGTGGATAACCGTATTACCGCCTTTGAGTGAGCTGATACCGCTCGCCGCAGCCGAACGACC
GAGCGCAGCGAGTCAGTGAGCGAGGAAGCGGAAGAGCGCCCAATACGCAAACCGCCTCTCCCCGCGCGTT
GGCCGATTCATTAATGCAGCTGGCACGACAGGTTTCCCGACTGGAAAGCGGGCAGTGAGCGCAACGCAAT
TAATGTGAGTTAGCTCACTCATTAGGCACCCCAGGCTTTACACTTTATGCTTCCGGCTCGTATGTTGTGT
GGAATTGTGAGCGGATAACAATTTCACACAGGAAACAGCTATGACCATGATTACGCCAAGCGCGCAATTA
ACCCTCACTAAAGGGAACAAAAGCTGGAGCTCTAGTACGGATTAGAAGCCGCCGAGCGGGTGACAGCCCT
CCGAAGGAAGACTCTCCTCCGTGCGTCCTCGTCTTCACCGGTCGCGTTCCTGAAACGCAGATGTGCCTCG
CGCCGCACTGCTCCGAACAATAAAGATTCTACAATACTAGCTTTTATGGTTATGAAGAGGAAAAATTGGC
AGTAACCTGGCCCCACAAACCTTCAAATGAACGAATCAAATTAACAACCATAGGATGATAATGCGATTAG
TTTTTTAGCCTTATTTCTGGGGTAATTAATCAGCGAAGCGATGATTTTTGATCTATTAACAGATATATAA
ATGCAAAAACTGCATAACCACTTTAACTAATACTTTCAACATTTTCGGTTTGTATTACTTCTTATTCAAA
TGTAATAAAAGTATCAACAAAAAATTGTTAATATACCTCTATACTTTAACGTCAAGGAGAAAAAACCCCG
GATTCTAGAACTAGTGGATCCCCCATCACAAGTTTGTACAAAAAAGCTGAACGAGAAACGTAAAATGATA
TAAATATCAATATATTAAATTAGATTTTGCATAAAAAACAGACTACATAATACTGTAAAACACAACATAT
CCAGTCACTATGGCGGCCGCATTAGGCACCCCAGGCTTTACACTTTATGCTTCCGGCTCGTATAATGTGT
GGATTTTGAGTTAGGATCCGTCGAGATTTTCAGGAGCTAAGGAAGCTAAAATGGAGAAAAAAATCACTGG
ATATACCACCGTTGATATATCCCAATGGCATCGTAAAGAACATTTTGAGGCATTTCAGTCAGTTGCTCAA
TGTACCTATAACCAGACCGTTCAGCTGGATATTACGGCCTTTTTAAAGACCGTAAAGAAAAATAAGCACA
AGTTTTATCCGGCCTTTATTCACATTCTTGCCCGCCTGATGAATGCTCATCCGGAATTCCGTATGGCAAT
GAAAGACGGTGAGCTGGTGATATGGGATAGTGTTCACCCTTGTTACACCGTTTTCCATGAGCAAACTGAA
ACGTTTTCATCGCTCTGGAGTGAATACCACGACGATTTCCGGCAGTTTCTACACATATATTCGCAAGATG
TGGCGTGTTACGGTGAAAACCTGGCCTATTTCCCTAAAGGGTTTATTGAGAATATGTTTTTCGTCTCAGC
CAATCCCTGGGTGAGTTTCACCAGTTTTGATTTAAACGTGGCCAATATGGACAACTTCTTCGCCCCCGTT
TTCACCATGGGCAAATATTATACGCAAGGCGACAAGGTGCTGATGCCGCTGGCGATTCAGGTTCATCATG
CCGTTTGTGATGGCTTCCATGTCGGCAGAATGCTTAATGAATTACAACAGTACTGCGATGAGTGGCAGGG
CGGGGCGTAAACGCGTGGATCCGGCTTACTAAAAGCCAGATAACAGTATGCGTATTTGCGCGCTGATTTT
TGCGGTATAAGAATATATACTGATATGTATACCCGAAGTATGTCAAAAAGAGGTATGCTATGAAGCAGCG
TATTACAGTGACAGTTGACAGCGACAGCTATCAGTTGCTCAAGGCATATATGATGTCAATATCTCCGGTC
TGGTAAGCACAACCATGCAGAATGAAGCCCGTCGTCTGCGTGCCGAACGCTGGAAAGCGGAAAATCAGGA
AGGGATGGCTGAGGTCGCCCGGTTTATTGAAATGAACGGCTCTTTTGCTGACGAGAACAGGGGCTGGTGA
AATGCAGTTTAAGGTTTACACCTATAAAAGAGAGAGCCGTTATCGTCTGTTTGTGGATGTACAGAGTGAT
ATTATTGACACGCCCGGGCGACGGATGGTGATCCCCCTGGCCAGTGCACGTCTGCTGTCAGATAAAGTCT
CCCGTGAACTTTACCCGGTGGTGCATATCGGGGATGAAAGCTGGCGCATGATGACCACCGATATGGCCAG
TGTGCCGGTCTCCGTTATCGGGGAAGAAGTGGCTGATCTCAGCCACCGCGAAAATGACATCAAAAACGCC
ATTAACCTGATGTTCTGGGGAATATAAATGTCAGGCTCCCTTATACACAGCCAGTCTGCAGGTCGACCAT
AGTGACTGGATATGTTGTGTTTTACAGTATTATGTAGTCTGTTTTTTATGCAAAATCTAATTTAATATAT
TGATATTTATATCATTTTACGTTTCTCGTTCAGCTTTCTTGTACAAAGTGGTGATGGGCTGCAGGAATTC
GATATCAAGCTTAATGGTGAGCGAGCTGATTAAGGAGAACATGCACATGAAGCTGTACATGGAGGGCACC
GTGAACAACCACCACTTCAAGTGCACATCCGAGGGCGAAGGCAAGCCCTACGAGGGCACCCAGACCATGA
GAATCAAGGCGGTCGAGGGCGGCCCTCTCCCCTTCGCCTTCGACATCCTGGCTACCAGCTTCATGTACGG
CAGCAAAACCTTCATCAACCACACCCAGGGCATCCCCGACTTCTTTAAGCAGTCCTTCCCCGAGGGCTTC
ACATGGGAGAGAGTCACCACATACGAAGACGGGGGCGTGCTGACCGCTACCCAGGACACCAGCCTCCAGG
ACGGCTGCCTCATCTACAACGTCAAGATCAGAGGGGTGAACTTCCCATCCAACGGCCCTGTGATGCAGAA
GAAAACACTCGGCTGGGAGGCCTCCACCGAGACCCTGTACCCCGCTGACGGCGGCCTGGAAGGCAGAGCC
GACATGGCCCTGAAGCTCGTGGGCGGGGGCCACCTGATCTGCAACTTGAAGACCACATACAGATCCAAGA
AACCCGCTAAGAACCTCAAGATGCCCGGCGTCTACTATGTGGACAGAAGACTGGAAAGAATCAAGGAGGC
CGACAAAGAGACCTACGTCGAGCAGCACGAGGTGGCTGTGGCCAGATACTGCGACCTCCCTAGCAAACTG
GGGCACAGATAACTCGAGTCATGTAATTAGTTATGTCACGCTTACATTCACGCCCTCCCCCCACATCCGC
TCTAACCGAAAAGGAAGGAGTTAGACAACCTGAAGTCTAGGTCCCTATTTATTTTTTTATAGTTATGTTA
GTATTAAGAACGTTATTTATATTTCAAATTTTTCTTTTTTTTCTGTACAGACGCGTGTACGCATGTAACA
TTATACTGAAAACCTTGCTTGAGAAGGTTTTGGGACGCTCGAAGGCTTTAATTTGCGGCCGGTACCCAAT
TCGCCCTATAGTGAGTCGTATTACGCGCGCTCACTGGCCGTCGTTTTACAACGTCGTGACTGGGAAAACC
CTGGCGTTACCCAACTTAATCGCCTTGCAGCACATCCCCCTTTCGCCAGCTGGCGTAATAGCGAAGAGGC
CCGCACCGATCGCCCTTCCCAACAGTTGCGCAGCCTGAATGGCGAATGG
[124 nt withheld, positions 7470-7593]
C
[91 nt withheld, positions 7595-7685]
A
[49 nt withheld, positions 7687-7735]
CCTTTGACGTTGGAGTCCACGTTCTTT
[37 nt withheld, positions 7763-7799]
ACCCTATCTCGGTCTATTCTTTTGATTTATAAGGGATTTTGCCGATTTCGGCCTATTGGTTAAAAAATGA
GCTGATTTAACAAAAATTTAACGCGAATTTTAACAAAATATTAACGCTTACAATTTCCTGATGCGGTATT
TTCTCCTTACGCATCTGTGCGGTATTTCACACCGCATAGGGTAATAACTGATATAATTAAATTGAAGCTC
TAATTTGTGAGTTTAGTATACATGCATTTACTTATAATACAGTTTTTTAGTTTTGCTGGCCGCATCTTCT
CAAATATGCTTCCCAGCCTGCTTTTCTGTAACGTTCACCCTCTACCTTAGCATCCCTTCCCTTTGCAAAT
AGTCCTCTTCCAACAATAATAATGTCAGATCCTGTAGAGACCACATCATCCACGGTTCTATACTGTTGAC
CCAATGCGTCTCCCTTGTCATCTAAACCCACACCGGGTGTCATAATCAACCAATCGTAACCTTCATCTCT
TCCACCCATGTCTCTTTGAGCAATAAAGCCGATAACAAAATCTTTGTCGCTCTTCGCAATGTCAACAGTA
CCCTTAGTATATTCTCCAGTAGATAGGGAGCCCTTGCATGACAATTCTGCTAACATCAAAAGGCCTCTAG
GTTCCTTTGTTACTTCTTCTGCCGCCTGCTTCAAACCGCTAACAATACCTGGGCCCACCACACCGTGTGC
ATTCGTAATGTCTGCCCATTCTGCTATTCTGTATACACCCGCAGAGTACTGCAATTTGACTGTATTACCA
ATGTCAGCAAATTTTCTGTCTTCGAAGAGTAAAAAATTGTACTTGGCGGATAATGCCTTTAGCGGCTTAA
CTGTGCCCTCCATGGAAAAATCAGTCAAGATATCCACATGTGTTTTTAGTAAACAAATTTTGGGACCTAA
TGCTTCAACTAACTCCAGTAATTCCTTGGTGGTACGAACATCCAATGAAGCACACAAGTTTGTTTGCTTT
TCGTGCATGATATTAAAT
Features (pLannotate 1.2.2; 29 found; start..end, strand, type, name):
     63..278     -  promoter       URA3 promoter: S. cerevisiae URA3
    286..335     -  misc_feature   bom (fragment): basis of mobility region from pBR322
    437..472     -  CDS            rop (fragment): Rop protein, which maintains plasmids at low copy number; rop
    540..1882    +  rep_origin     2μ ori: yeast 2μ plasmid origin of replication
   1909..2013    +  promoter       AmpR promoter: bla
   2014..2874    +  CDS            AmpR: β-lactamase; bla; confers resistance to ampicillin, carbenicillin, and related antibiotics
   3045..3633    +  rep_origin     ori: high-copy-number ColE1/pMB1/pBR322/pUC origin of replication
   3816..3908    +  CDS            lacI (fragment): lac repressor; lacI; The lac repressor binds to the lac operator to inhibit transcription in E. coli. This inhibition can be relieved by adding lactose or isopropyl-β-D-thiogalactopyranoside (IPTG).
   3921..3942    +  protein_bind   CAP binding site: CAP binding activates transcription in the presence of cAMP. E. coli catabolite activator protein
   3957..3987    +  promoter       lac promoter: promoter for the E. coli lac operon
   3995..4011    +  protein_bind   lac operator: The lac repressor binds to the lac operator to inhibit transcription in E. coli. This inhibition can be relieved by adding lactose or isopropyl-β-D-thiogalactopyranoside (IPTG). lac repressor encoded by lacI
   4056..4074    +  promoter       T3 promoter: promoter for bacteriophage T3 RNA polymerase
   4098..4539    +  promoter       GAL1 promoter: S. cerevisiae GAL1; inducible promoter, regulated by Gal4
   4554..4574    +  misc_feature   MCS (fragment): pBluescript multiple cloning site
   4578..4702    +  protein_bind   attR1: mutant version of attR; recombination site for the Gateway® LR reaction LR Clonase™
   4727..4757    +  promoter       lac UV5 promoter: E. coli lac promoter with an "up" mutation
   4781..4810    +  promoter       cat promoter (fragment): promoter of the E. coli cat gene encoding chloramphenicol acetyltransferase
   4811..5470    +  CDS            CmR: chloramphenicol acetyltransferase; cat; confers resistance to chloramphenicol
   5649..5807    +  CDS            ccdA (fragment): CCDA_ECO57 - Also known as H, letA. Experimental evidence at protein level: Swiss-Prot protein existence level 1. Antitoxin component of a type II toxin-antitoxin (TA) system which inhibits the post-segregational killing (PSK) of plasmid-free cells, also referred to as a plasmid addiction system. Binds to and blocks the activity of CcdB; will also remove bound CcdB protein from the CcdB-GyrA complex by forming a CcdA-CcdB complex, a process termed rejuvenation. Functions as a transcriptional corepressor for the ccdAB operon, repression also requires CcdB (By similarity). From Escherichia coli
   5812..6114    +  CDS            ccdB: CCDB_ECOLI - Also known as G, letB, letD. Experimental evidence at protein level: Swiss-Prot protein existence level 1. Toxic component of a type II toxin-antitoxin (TA) system, functioning in plasmid maintainence. Responsible for the post- segregational killing (PSK) of plasmid-free cells, also referred to as a plasmid addiction system. Half-life of over 2 hours. Cell killing by CcdB is accompanied by filamentation, defects in chromosome and plasmid segregation, defects in cell division, formation of anucleate cells, decreased DNA synthesis and plasmid loss. Interferes with the activity of DN
   6158..6282    -  protein_bind   attR2: mutant version of attR; recombination site for the Gateway® LR reaction LR Clonase™
   6286..6313    +  misc_feature   MCS (fragment): pBluescript multiple cloning site
   6314..7009    +  CDS            mKate2: mKate2 is a basic (constitutively fluorescent) red fluorescent protein published in 2009, derived from Entacmaea quadricolor. It is reported to be a rapidly-maturing monomer with moderate acid sensitivity.
   7019..7266    +  terminator     CYC1 terminator: S. cerevisiae CYC1; transcription terminator for CYC1
   7285..7303    -  promoter       T7 promoter: promoter for bacteriophage T7 RNA polymerase
   7311..7466    +  CDS            lacZα (fragment): LacZα fragment of β-galactosidase; lacZ fragment
   7470..7898    +  rep_origin     f1 ori (sequence partly withheld): f1 bacteriophage origin of replication; arrow indicates direction of (+) strand synthesis
   7926..7977    -  misc_feature   bom (fragment): basis of mobility region from pBR322
   8056..62      -  CDS            URA3 (across the origin): orotidine-5'-phosphate decarboxylase, required for uracil biosynthesis; S. cerevisiae URA3; yeast auxotrophic marker, counterselectable with 5-fluoroorotic acid (5-FOA)
