[The description below was written by a language model from this plasmid's Addgene catalogue record and pLannotate feature annotations shown in this document.]
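Description:
pGAN101 is an empty Gateway destination vector for galactose-inducible protein overexpression in Saccharomyces cerevisiae, built on the pAG426-GAL-ccdB backbone and modified to carry a C-terminal mKate2 tag. It is a yeast–E. coli shuttle plasmid of roughly 8.8 kb. In yeast it replicates through the 2μ origin, which gives episomal, multicopy maintenance, and is selected by the URA3 auxotrophic marker, which can also be counterselected with 5-FOA. In bacteria it uses a high-copy ColE1/pUC-type origin with ampicillin resistance, and an f1 origin is also present. Remnants of the pBluescript-style backbone flank the cassette, including lac regulatory elements, a lacZα fragment, and T3 and T7 promoters.

The expression unit consists of the Gal4-regulated GAL1 promoter, a Gateway cassette bounded by attR1 and attR2, the mKate2 coding sequence and the CYC1 terminator. The cassette holds a chloramphenicol resistance gene and the ccdB toxin gene. The unrecombined vector is therefore propagated in a ccdB-tolerant strain under combined chloramphenicol and ampicillin selection. An LR recombination with an entry clone replaces the CmR/ccdB segment with the gene of interest, and ccdB counterselects against unreacted vector in ordinary E. coli strains. The inserted open reading frame is then positioned to be expressed as a fusion to the monomeric red fluorescent protein mKate2.

According to the depositor, the plasmid is intended for overexpressing prion domains to induce prion formation in yeast. No insert is present in the deposited form.
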