Addgene plasmid #131123: pGAN101
Purpose: (Empty Backbone) Plasmid for overexpression of prion domains to induce prions
Depositing lab: Ahmad Khalil. Depositing organization: Boston University Main Campus. Publication: A Genetic Tool to Track Protein Aggregates and Control Prion Inheritance. Newby GA, Kiriakov S, Hallacli E, Kayatekin C, Tsvetkov P, Mancuso CP, Bonner JM, Hesse WR, Chakrabortee S, Manogaran AL, Liebman SW, Lindquist S, Khalil AS. Cell. 2017 Nov 2;171(4):966-979.e18. doi: 10.1016/j.cell.2017.09.041. Epub 2017 Oct 19. PubMed 29056345.
Backbone
  Vector backbone: pAG426-GAL-ccdB
  Backbone manufacturer: Susan Lindquist
  Backbone size (bp): 8781
  Modifications to backbone: mKate2 C-terminal tag
  Vector type: Yeast Expression
  Selectable markers: URA3
  Tag / fusion protein: mKate2 (C terminal on insert)
Growth in bacteria
  Bacterial resistance: Chloramphenicol and Ampicillin, 25 & 100 μg/mL
  Growth temperature: 37°C
  Growth strain: ccdB Survival
  Copy number: High Copy
Terms and licenses: Academic/Nonprofit Terms; Industry Terms: Not Available to Industry
Depositor comments: pAG426-GAL-ccdB-mKate2, plasmid for overexpression of prion domains to induce prions. Perform an LR reaction to yield an expression clone.
How to cite: pGAN101 was a gift from Ahmad Khalil (Addgene plasmid # 131123 ; http://n2t.net/addgene:131123 ; RRID:Addgene_131123)
